>Addgene plasmid #12751 | DCT.VV.Orf63 | addgene partial sequence | sequence record 19146 | T7 5'-TAATACGACTCACTATAGGG-3'
TTCACCGAATTCCAGCTGACCACCATGGACTTCTAGCGCTGATTTAACTAACTTAAAAGAATTACTTAGT
CTGTACAAAAGTTTGAAATTTTCAGATTCTGCGGCTATAGAAAAGTATAATTCTTTGGTAGAATGGGGAA
CATCTACTTACTGGAAAATAGGCGTGCAAAAGGTAGCTAATGTCGAGACGTCAATATCTGATTATTATGA
TGAGGTAAAAAATAAACCGTTTAATATTGATCCGGGCTATTACATTTTCTTACCGGTATATTTTGGGAGC
GTCTTTATTTATTCGAAGGGTAAAAATATGGTAGAACTTGGATCTGGAAACTCTTTTCAAATACCAGATG
ATATGCGAAGTGCGTGTAACAAAGTATTAGACAGCGATAACGGAATAGACTTTCTGAGATTTGTTTTGTT
AAACAATAGATGGATAATGGAAGATGCTATATCAAAATATCAGTCTCCAGTTAATATATTTAAACTAGCT
AGTGAGTACGGATTAAACATACCCAAATATTTAGAAATTGAAATAGAGGAAGACACATTATTTGACGACG
AGTTATACTCTATTATAGAACGCTCTTTTGATGATAAATTTCCAAAAATATCCATATCGTATATTAAAGT
TGGGAGAACTTAGGCGGCAAGTTGTAGACTTTTTCAAATTCTCGTTCATGTATATTGAGTCCAT
