[The description below was written by a language model from this plasmid's Addgene catalogue record.]
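Description:
DCT.VV.Orf63 is a mammalian expression plasmid built on the commercial pcDNA 3.1D V5-His-TOPO backbone (about 5.5 kb without insert) and carrying a single vaccinia virus open reading frame. The roughly 1.3 kb insert is designated VV.Orf63 within its library, also listed as VV_WR_141, and is annotated as the viral DNA polymerase processivity factor. The record describes it as flanked by BamHI sites at both ends, both retained, so the ORF can be excised with that enzyme. The plasmid is maintained at high copy number in E. coli under ampicillin selection, and it carries a neomycin resistance marker that allows G418 selection in mammalian cells.

No feature table is provided, so the promoter and tag configuration are not stated explicitly. Backbones of this family normally drive the insert from the CMV immediate-early promoter, include an upstream T7 promoter (consistent with the listed T7 sequencing primer), and offer C-terminal V5 and polyhistidine tags. Whether the ORF is actually in frame with those tags is not recorded.

The plasmid belongs to a library of individually cloned vaccinia ORFs. The associated work identified poxvirus determinants recognised by CD8+ T cells to inform the design and characterisation of smallpox vaccines, which fits a use in expressing individual viral proteins in transfected cells for antigen screening. The depositors stress that the clone was made for screening and may differ from the canonical gene sequence. They also note that the plasmid and insert names apply only to this library, with the Copenhagen and WR strain equivalents given in the accompanying library data, so users should check the available sequencing information first.
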