Addgene plasmid #12751: DCT.VV.Orf63
Purpose: This plasmid was designed for screening purposes and may contain discrepancies relative to the current canonical GenBank version of the gene.
Depositing lab: Jack Bennink & Jon Yewdell. Depositing organization: National Institute of Allergy and Infectious Diseases (NIAID). Publication: Identification of poxvirus CD8+ T cell determinants to enable rational design and characterization of smallpox vaccines. Tscharke DC, Karupiah G, Zhou J, Palmore T, Irvine KR, Haeryfar SM, Williams S, Sidney J, Sette A, Bennink JR, Yewdell JW. J Exp Med. 2005 January 3; 201(1): 95–104. 10.1084/jem.20041912 PubMed 15623576.
Backbone
  Vector backbone: pcDNA 3.1D V5-His-TOPO
  Backbone manufacturer: Invitrogen
  Backbone size w/o insert (bp): 5514
  Vector type: Mammalian Expression
  Selectable markers: Neomycin (select with G418)
Growth in bacteria
  Bacterial resistance: Ampicillin, 100 μg/mL
  Growth temperature: 37°C
  Growth strain: DH5alpha
  Copy number: High Copy
Gene/Insert
  Gene/Insert name: VV.Orf63 (alt names: VV_WR_141; DNA polymerase processivity factor)
  Species: Vaccinia Virus
  Insert size (bp): 1281
  GenBank ID: 9791079
  Cloning method: Restriction Enzyme; 5′ cloning site BamHI (not destroyed); 3′ cloning site BamHI (not destroyed)
  Sequencing primers: 5′ Universal T7
Terms and licenses: Academic/Nonprofit Terms; Industry Terms: Not Available to Industry
Depositor comments: Please see the Vaccinia kit page ( https://www.addgene.org/vvorf/ ) for more information. The kit page contains the supplemental VVOrfData spreadsheet, which includes important information about this plasmid. The plasmid and insert names provided here relate only to this library. The name of the ORF (if present) in VACV strain Copenhagen and the name of the ORF (if annotated) in VACV strain WR sequence can be found in VVOrfData spreadsheet. Please note that the amino acid sequence given for each ORF in the spreadsheet may contain some errors. Additionally, changes from the expected sequence may be present in these plasmids. Please see Addgene's quality control sequence and sequencing notes in the VVOrfData spreadsheet before ordering this plasmid.
How to cite: DCT.VV.Orf63 was a gift from Jack Bennink & Jon Yewdell (Addgene plasmid # 12751 ; http://n2t.net/addgene:12751 ; RRID:Addgene_12751)
